Addgene plasmid #209541: pBTK1051
Purpose: BTK Type 5 homology arm for Golden Gate assembly
Depositing lab: Jeffrey Barrick. Depositing organization: University of Texas at Austin. Publication: Single-step genome engineering in the bee gut symbiont Snodgrassella alvi. Lariviere PJ, Ashraf AHMZ, Leonard SP, Miller LG, Moran NA, Barrick JE. bioRxiv [Preprint]. 2023 Sep 20:2023.09.19.558440. doi: 10.1101/2023.09.19.558440. PubMed 37786689.
Backbone
  Vector backbone: pBTK1001
  Backbone size w/o insert (bp): 1817
  Vector type: Synthetic Biology
Growth in bacteria
  Bacterial resistance: Chloramphenicol, 25 μg/mL
  Growth temperature: 37°C
  Growth strain: DH5alpha
  Copy number: High Copy
Gene/Insert
  Gene/Insert name: Recombination into the S. alvi wkB2 genome within the SALWKB2_RS11215/SALWKB2_RS11220 intergenic region
  Species: Snodgrassella alvi wkB2
  Insert size (bp): 974
  Cloning method: Restriction Enzyme; 5′ cloning site BsmBI-v2 (destroyed during cloning); 3′ cloning site BsmBI-v2 (destroyed during cloning)
Terms and licenses: Academic/Nonprofit Terms; Industry Terms
Depositor comments: Please visit https://doi.org/10.1101/2023.09.19.558440 for bioRxiv preprint.
How to cite: pBTK1051 was a gift from Jeffrey Barrick (Addgene plasmid # 209541 ; http://n2t.net/addgene:209541 ; RRID:Addgene_209541)
