[The description below was written by a language model from this plasmid's Addgene catalogue record and pLannotate feature annotations shown in this document.]
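Description:
pBTK1051 is a small synthetic-biology part plasmid from the Bee Microbiome Toolkit (BTK) Golden Gate system, built on the pBTK1001 part-entry backbone (about 1.8 kb) and totalling roughly 2.8 kb. It is maintained in E. coli at high copy through a ColE1/pUC-type origin of replication. Selection is with chloramphenicol, conferred by a cat (chloramphenicol acetyltransferase) gene driven by its native cat promoter and followed by a phage lambda t0 terminator. These backbone elements are the only features the automated annotation identifies. The rest of the sequence, which corresponds to the insert, is unannotated, as expected for native bacterial genomic DNA that does not match standard vector parts.

The payload is a 974 bp segment from the bee gut symbiont Snodgrassella alvi wkB2, described as a Type 5 homology arm. It directs recombination into the S. alvi genome within the intergenic region between SALWKB2_RS11215 and SALWKB2_RS11220. The fragment was cloned into the backbone using BsmBI sites that were destroyed in the process, which is typical of domesticating a part into a Golden Gate entry vector. The record does not state which Type IIS enzyme or overhangs release the part in later assemblies, nor whether this arm lies upstream or downstream of the integration site.

In use, the plasmid serves as a storage and donor vector. The homology arm is combined with other toolkit parts in a Golden Gate reaction, presumably including a partner arm and the cargo to be integrated. The resulting construct is used for targeted chromosomal integration at this intergenic locus, supporting genome engineering of S. alvi.
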