Features (pLannotate 1.2.2; 4 found; start..end, strand, type, name):
    102..136     -  terminator     lambda t0 terminator: minimal transcription terminator from phage lambda (Scholtissek and Grosse, 1987)
    210..866     -  CDS            cat: CAT_ECOLX - Experimental evidence at protein level: Swiss-Prot protein existence level 1. This enzyme is an effector of chloramphenicol resistance in bacteria. From Escherichia coli. This protein is used as a marker in many commonly used cloning vectors, such as pACYC184.
    867..964     -  promoter       cat promoter: promoter of the E. coli cat gene encoding chloramphenicol acetyltransferase
   1048..1636    +  rep_origin     ori: high-copy-number ColE1/pMB1/pBR322/pUC origin of replication
>Addgene plasmid #209541 | pBTK1051 | addgene full sequence | sequence record 421604 | Addgene NGS Result
CTGGGTACCGGTTACTCCGTTAAGAATTCTACATGAGACCGGAAACACAGAAAAAAGCCCACACCTGACA
GTGCGGGCTTTTTTTTTCGACCAAAGGACCAATAAAAAACGCCCGGCGGCAACCGAGCGTTCTGAACAAA
TCCAGATGGAGTTCTGAGGTCATTACTGGATCTATCAACAGGAGTCCAAGCGAGCTCGATATCAAATTAC
GCCCCGCCCTGCCACTCATCGCAGTACTGTTGTAATTCATTAAGCATTCTGCCGACATGGAAGCCATCAC
AAACGGCATGATGAACCTGAATCGCCAGCGGCATCAGCACCTTGTCGCCTTGCGTATAATATTTGCCCAT
GGTGAAAACGGGGGCGAAGAAGTTGTCCATATTGGCCACGTTTAAATCAAAACTGGTGAAACTCACCCAG
GGATTGGCTGAAACGAAAAACATATTCTCAATAAACCCTTTAGGGAAATAGGCCAGGTTTTCACCGTAAC
ACGCCACATCTTGCGAATATATGTGTAGAAACTGCCGGAAATCGTCGTGGTATTCACTCCAGAGCGATGA
AAACGTTTCAGTTTGCTCATGGAAAACGGTGTAACAAGGGTGAACACTATCCCATATCACCAGCTCACCG
TCTTTCATTGCCATACGAAATTCCGGATGAGCATTCATCAGGCGGGCAAGAATGTGAATAAAGGCCGGAT
AAAACTTGTGCTTATTTTTCTTTACGGTCTTTAAAAAGGCCGTAATATCCAGCTGAACGGTCTGGTTATA
GGTACATTGAGCAACTGACTGAAATGCCTCAAAATGTTCTTTACGATGCCATTGGGATATATCAACGGTG
GTATATCCAGTGATTTTTTTCTCCATTTTAGCTTCCTTAGCTCCTGAAAATCTCGATAACTCAAAAAATA
CGCCCGGTAGTGATCTTATTTCATTATGGTGAAAGTTGGAACCTCTTACGTGCCCGATCAATCATGACCA
AAATCCCTTAACGTGAGTTTTCGTTCCACTGAGCGTCAGACCCCGTAGAAAAGATCAAAGGATCTTCTTG
AGATCCTTTTTTTCTGCGCGTAATCTGCTGCTTGCAAACAAAAAAACCACCGCTACCAGCGGTGGTTTGT
TTGCCGGATCAAGAGCTACCAACTCTTTTTCCGAAGGTAACTGGCTTCAGCAGAGCGCAGATACCAAATA
CTGTTCTTCTAGTGTAGCCGTAGTTAGGCCACCACTTCAAGAACTCTGTAGCACCGCCTACATACCTCGC
TCTGCTAATCCTGTTACCAGTGGCTGCTGCCAGTGGCGATAAGTCGTGTCTTACCGGGTTGGACTCAAGA
CGATAGTTACCGGATAAGGCGCAGCGGTCGGGCTGAACGGGGGGTTCGTGCACACAGCCCAGCTTGGAGC
GAACGACCTACACCGAACTGAGATACCTACAGCGTGAGCTATGAGAAAGCGCCACGCTTCCCGAAGGGAG
AAAGGCGGACAGGTATCCGGTAAGCGGCAGGGTCGGAACAGGAGAGCGCACGAGGGAGCTTCCAGGGGGA
AACGCCTGGTATCTTTATAGTCCTGTCGGGTTTCGCCACCTCTGACTTGAGCGTCGATTTTTGTGATGCT
CGTCAGGGGGGCGGAGCCTATGGAAAAACGCCAGCAACGCGGCCTTTTTACGGTTCCTGGCCTTTTGCTG
GCCTTTTGCTCACATGTTCTTTCCTGCGTTATCCCCTGATTCTGTGGATAACCGTACGTTTGAGAAGAGA
AAAGAAAACCGCCGATCCTGTCCACCGCATTACTGCAAGGTAGTGGACAAGACCGGCGGTCTTAAGTTTT
TTGGCTGAAAGTCGGTCTCAGCTGGCTGCACCAGTAACGCTGATTATCTGGCTCTAGAAAAAACTCAAAT
ACCAAAATTTATCAGACACGGATAAAAATGATTAAACGTATTGTAAATATAAATACCTTATCGAATAAAT
GCAGATGACTAATGTTCTGAAAAAAGATAAGCTACAATGAACTATCACAAACCGATGCAATGCTCAGGGA
GCCGGCATGACCCTGTTTCTACCCTTGATTTACCTGCTCTGTGGTCTGATCGCCGGCAAATTAACCCGGG
ATACAAAACCTGTTTTGTCTCTGCTACTGACAAAATTTATTATCCCTGTCGTAATTATCTATAATATAGC
GACCAATTTCAGCAATATGGGCGCGGTATTAATTACCACTATTGTTGTTATGAGCATAATGCTGCTTGCC
GGTAAATTTCTCCGGATCAATCCGGTAAGCACCCTGTGTTTCAGCTATCTGAATATTGGCTGGCTCGGTC
TTCCCATAGCAGCCTCACTCTTTGGTAATCAGGCTGCCGCAATATTTATATCTGCCTATATCGGCAGTTC
TATTGTCGGTAACTCACTTGGGGCATGGCTGCTTACCGGCATCCGGTTCAATATCAGAAAACTGATTCAA
ATGCCTCCCGTCATTGCCCTTATTATTGGCTGCTTATTGTTACCACTGGGTAAACAAATCCGCGAGCTGG
ATATAATTTATTCCCTCGCTAAATTTCTGATGAGCTTTCTTGGCATGGCTATTCTTGGTATGTGGCTGGC
TAAAAGCAGAATTACACTGACCGACATCAGAAACACCATTCAGACCTTCCTGAAAAAAGCTGCGGCTTAT
TTCTGCATCCTCTCCGCCCTGCTTGGCCTTGCCTGTCTGTGCCAACAGAACCTTATTCTGGAAAATAGTG
CCGCACTTTACTTATTTTGCCTGCTTCCTCCGGCAGCCAATATCATTGTTCTTGAAACCCACTAT
